Addgene plasmid #27479: 1-63 bcr/abl pcDNA3
Depositing lab: Warren Pear. Publication: The coiled-coil domain and Tyr177 of bcr are required to induce a murine chronic myelogenous leukemia-like disease by bcr/abl. He Y, Wertheim JA, Xu L, Miller JP, Karnell FG, Choi JK, Ren R, Pear WS.. Blood. 2002 Apr 15;99(8):2957-68. 10.1182/blood.V99.8.2957 PubMed 11929787.
Backbone
  Vector backbone: pcDNA3
  Backbone manufacturer: Invitrogen
  Backbone size w/o insert (bp): 5400
  Vector type: Mammalian Expression
Growth in bacteria
  Bacterial resistance: Ampicillin, 100 μg/mL
  Growth temperature: 37°C
  Growth strain: DH5alpha
  Copy number: High Copy
Gene/Insert
  Gene/Insert name: (1-63) bcr/abl (alt name: bcr/abl)
  Species: H. sapiens (human)
  Mutation: Contains aa 1-63 of bcr and the complete abl chimeric fusion
  Entrez Gene: ABL1 (a.k.a. ABL, BCR-ABL, CHDSKM, JTK7, bcr/abl, c-ABL, c-ABL1, p150, v-abl); BCR (a.k.a. ALL, BCR1, CML, D22S11, D22S662, PHL)
  Cloning method: Restriction Enzyme
  Sequencing primers: 5′ T7; 3′ BGH-Rev
Terms and licenses: Academic/Nonprofit Terms; Industry Terms: Not Available to Industry
How to cite: 1-63 bcr/abl pcDNA3 was a gift from Warren Pear (Addgene plasmid # 27479 ; http://n2t.net/addgene:27479 ; RRID:Addgene_27479)
