[The description below was written by a language model from this plasmid's Addgene catalogue record.]
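Description:
1-63 bcr/abl pcDNA3 is a mammalian expression plasmid built on the Invitrogen pcDNA3 backbone (about 5.4 kb without insert). It is propagated in E. coli as a high-copy plasmid under ampicillin selection. No feature table accompanies the record, so the regulatory elements are not explicitly listed. The pcDNA3 backbone generally drives inserts from the CMV immediate-early promoter and terminates them with the bovine growth hormone polyadenylation signal. It also generally carries a neomycin resistance cassette for G418 selection in mammalian cells. The listed sequencing primers, T7 at the 5′ end and BGH reverse at the 3′ end, fit an insert placed in the standard pcDNA3 cloning region. The insert was introduced by restriction enzyme cloning, but the sites used and the insert size are not stated.

The payload is a human bcr/abl chimeric fusion in which the bcr portion is truncated to amino acids 1-63, joined to the complete abl portion of the fusion. No epitope tags or reporters are recorded. The associated study concerns the requirement for the bcr coiled-coil domain and Tyr177 in inducing a chronic myelogenous leukemia-like disease in mice. In that context, the first 63 residues of bcr correspond to the N-terminal coiled-coil oligomerization region. This construct therefore retains that domain while lacking downstream bcr sequences such as Tyr177. It is suited to structure-function work on the oncoprotein, for example transient or stable expression in mammalian cells to compare kinase activity, signaling or transforming capacity with full-length bcr/abl and other mutants.
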