>Addgene plasmid #27479 | 1-63 bcr/abl pcDNA3 | addgene partial sequence | sequence record 33848 | 27479 with CMV-F
CTCTGGCTACTAGAGAACCCACTGCTTACTGGCTTATCGAAATTAATACGACTCACTATAGGGAGACCCA
AGCTGGCTAGCGTTTAAACGGGCCCTCTAGACTCNAGCGGCCGCCACTGTGCTGGATATCTGCAGAATTC
CGCGGGGCCATGGGGGCCGCCCGGCGCCCGGGGCCGGGCCTGGCGAGGCCGCCGCGCCGCCGCTGAGACG
GGCCCCGCGCGCAGCCCGGCGGCGCAGGTAAGGCCNGCCGCGCCATGGTGGACCCGGTGGGCTTCGCGGA
GGCGTGGAAGGCGCANTTCCCGGACTCAGAGCCCCCGCGCATGGAGCTGCGCTCAGTGGGCGACATCGAG
CAGGAGCTGGAGCGCTGCAAGGCCTCCATTCGGCGCCTGGAGCAGGAGGTGAACCAGGAGCGCTTCCGCA
TGATCTACCTGCAGACGTTGCTGAAAGCCCTTCAGCGGCCAGTAGCATCTGACTTTGAGCCTCAGGGTCT
GAGTGAAGCCGCTCGTTGGAACTCCAAGGAAAACCTTCTCGCTGGACCCAGTGAAAATGACCCCAACCTT
TTCGTTGCACTGTATGATTTTGTGGCCAGTGGAGATAACACTCTAAGCATAACTAAAGGTGAAAAGCTCC
GGGTCTTAGGCTATAATCACAATGGGGAATGGTGTGAAGCCCAAACCAAAAATGGC
